Addgene plasmid #144894: TFORF3418
Purpose: Lentiviral vector for overexpressing transcription factor ORFs with unique 24-bp barcodes. Barcodes facilitate identification of transcription factors in pooled screens.
Depositing lab: Feng Zhang. Publication: A transcription factor atlas of directed differentiation. Joung J, Ma S, Tay T, Geiger-Schuller KR, Kirchgatterer PC, Verdine VK, Guo B, Arias-Garcia MA, Allen WE, Singh A, Kuksenko O, Abudayyeh OO, Gootenberg JS, Fu Z, Macrae RK, Buenrostro JD, Regev A, Zhang F. Cell. 2023 Jan 5;186(1):209-229.e26. doi: 10.1016/j.cell.2022.11.026. PubMed 36608654.
Backbone
  Vector backbone: pLX_TRC317
  Backbone manufacturer: Broad Institute Genetic Perturbation Platform
  Backbone size w/o insert (bp): 8264
  Vector type: Mammalian Expression, Lentiviral
  Selectable markers: Puromycin
Growth in bacteria
  Bacterial resistance: Ampicillin, 100 μg/mL
  Growth temperature: 37°C
  Growth strain: NEB Stable
  Copy number: High Copy
Gene/Insert
  Gene/Insert name: NFE2L2
  Species: H. sapiens (human)
  Insert size (bp): 2021
  Entrez Gene: NFE2L2 (a.k.a. HEBP1, IMDDHH, NRF2, Nrf-2)
  Promoter: EF1a
  Tag / fusion protein: V5 (C terminal on insert)
  Cloning method: Gateway Cloning
  Sequencing primers: 5′ GGGTGGAGACTGAAGTTAGGCCAG; 3′ CACATAGCGTAAAAGGAGCAACATAG
Resource information
  A portion of this plasmid was derived from a plasmid made by: Broad Institute Genetic Perturbation Platform
Terms and licenses: Academic/Nonprofit Terms; Industry Terms: Not Available to Industry
Depositor comments: NM_006164.4 Please test multiple small colonies in case of plasmid recombination. To make this collection available in a timely manner, a portion of this collection was not fully sequenced by Addgene. If an Addgene verified full plasmid sequence is not available, please contact us prior to placing an order to request the full sequence.
How to cite: TFORF3418 was a gift from Feng Zhang (Addgene plasmid # 144894 ; http://n2t.net/addgene:144894 ; RRID:Addgene_144894)
