[The description below was written by a language model from this plasmid's Addgene catalogue record and pLannotate feature annotations shown in this document.]
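Description:
TFORF3418 is a lentiviral mammalian expression plasmid built on the pLX_TRC317 backbone from the Broad Institute Genetic Perturbation Platform. It carries the human transcription factor NFE2L2 (NRF2) as one member of a barcoded transcription factor ORF collection. In bacteria it is maintained through a high-copy ColE1/pUC-type origin with ampicillin resistance (AmpR), and an f1 origin is also present. The depositor notes that the plasmid can recombine, a common issue with repeat-containing lentiviral backbones.

The viral portion follows a third-generation, self-inactivating design. An RSV promoter fused to a truncated HIV-1 5' LTR drives genomic RNA production in packaging cells. It is followed by the Ψ packaging signal, a gag fragment, the RRE for Rev-dependent nuclear export, a cPPT/CTS, and a ΔU3 3' LTR with a downstream SV40 polyadenylation signal.

Two expression units sit between the LTRs. An SV40 promoter drives puromycin N-acetyltransferase for selecting transduced cells. The strong constitutive EF-1α promoter drives the NFE2L2 ORF, which was introduced by Gateway cloning and is flanked by attB1 and attB2 sites. The ORF reads into a C-terminal V5 epitope tag for detection, and a WPRE downstream enhances transcript expression.

According to the catalogue entry, each construct in the collection carries a unique 24-bp barcode. This barcode is not annotated as a distinct feature in the table, so its position is not stated. The barcodes allow the overexpressed factor to be identified by sequencing in pooled screens, such as those examining transcription factor-directed differentiation.
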