Features (pLannotate 1.2.2; 34 found; start..end, strand, type, name):
      5..231     +  promoter       RSV promoter: Rous sarcoma virus enhancer/promoter
    232..412     +  LTR            5' LTR (truncated): truncated 5' long terminal repeat (LTR) from HIV-1
    459..584     +  misc_feature   HIV-1 Ψ: packaging signal of human immunodeficiency virus type 1
    568..931     +  CDS            HIV-1 gag (fragment): gag protein from human immunodeficiency virus 1; gag
   1077..1310    +  misc_feature   RRE: The Rev response element (RRE) of HIV-1 allows for Rev-dependent mRNA export from the nucleus to the cytoplasm.
   1687..1713    +  CDS            Rev (fragment): human immunodeficiency virus 1 (HIV-1) Rev protein; rev; enhances nuclear export of unspliced and incompletely spliced viral mRNAs
   1720..1743    +  promoter       SV40 promoter (fragment): SV40 early promoter
   1744..1815    +  promoter       SV40 promoter (fragment): SV40 enhancer and early promoter
   1839..1974    +  rep_origin     SV40 ori: SV40 origin of replication
   2020..2616    +  CDS            PuroR (fragment): puromycin N-acetyltransferase; pac from Streptomyces; confers resistance to puromycin
   2665..2782    +  misc_feature   cPPT/CTS: central polypurine tract and central termination sequence of HIV-1
   2847..2913    +  CDS            small t antigen (fragment): SV40 (simian virus 40) small t antigen
   2920..4098    +  promoter       EF-1α promoter: strong constitutive promoter for human elongation factor EF-1α
   4119..4136    +  protein_bind   attB1 (fragment): mutant version of attB; core recombination site for the Gateway® BP reaction BP Clonase™
   4142..5956    +  CDS            NFE2L2: NF2L2_HUMAN - Also known as NRF2 From Homo sapiens (Human).
   5958..5982    -  protein_bind   attB2: mutant version of attB; recombination site for the Gateway® BP reaction BP Clonase™
   5990..6031    +  CDS            V5 tag: epitope tag from simian virus 5
   6047..6100    +  promoter       U6 promoter (fragment): RNA polymerase III promoter for human U6 snRNA
   6142..6730    +  misc_feature   WPRE: woodchuck hepatitis virus posttranscriptional regulatory element
   6781..6800    +  misc_feature   cPPT/CTS (fragment): central polypurine tract and central termination sequence of HIV-1
   6802..7035    +  LTR            3' LTR (ΔU3): self-inactivating 3' long terminal repeat (LTR) from HIV-1
   7113..7234    +  polyA_signal   SV40 poly(A) signal: SV40 polyadenylation signal
   7274..7409    +  rep_origin     SV40 ori: SV40 origin of replication
   7430..7448    -  promoter       T7 promoter: promoter for bacteriophage T7 RNA polymerase
   7456..7611    +  CDS            lacZα (fragment): LacZα fragment of β-galactosidase; lacZ fragment
   7616..8044    +  rep_origin     f1 ori (sequence partly withheld): f1 bacteriophage origin of replication; arrow indicates direction of (+) strand synthesis
   8097..8201    +  promoter       AmpR promoter: bla
   8202..9062    +  CDS            AmpR: β-lactamase; bla; confers resistance to ampicillin, carbenicillin, and related antibiotics
   9233..9821    +  rep_origin     ori: high-copy-number ColE1/pMB1/pBR322/pUC origin of replication
  10004..10096   +  CDS            lacI (fragment): lac repressor; lacI; The lac repressor binds to the lac operator to inhibit transcription in E. coli. This inhibition can be relieved by adding lactose or isopropyl-β-D-thiogalactopyranoside (IPTG).
  10109..10130   +  protein_bind   CAP binding site: CAP binding activates transcription in the presence of cAMP. E. coli catabolite activator protein
  10145..10175   +  promoter       lac promoter: promoter for the E. coli lac operon
  10183..10199   +  protein_bind   lac operator: The lac repressor binds to the lac operator to inhibit transcription in E. coli. This inhibition can be relieved by adding lactose or isopropyl-β-D-thiogalactopyranoside (IPTG). lac repressor encoded by lacI
  10244..10262   +  promoter       T3 promoter: promoter for bacteriophage T3 RNA polymerase
>Addgene plasmid #144894 | TFORF3418 | addgene full sequence | sequence record 404467 | Addgene NGS Result
TTAATGTAGTCTTATGCAATACTCTTGTAGTCTTGCAACATGGTAACGATGAGTTAGCAACATGCCTTAC
AAGGAGAGAAAAAGCACCGTGCATGCCGATTGGTGGAAGTAAGGTGGTACGATCGTGCCTTATTAGGAAG
GCAACAGACGGGTCTGACATGGATTGGACGAACCACTGAATTGCCGCATTGCAGAGATATTGTATTTAAG
TGCCTAGCTCGATACATAAACGGGTCTCTCTGGTTAGACCAGATCTGAGCCTGGGAGCTCTCTGGCTAAC
TAGGGAACCCACTGCTTAAGCCTCAATAAAGCTTGCCTTGAGTGCTTCAAGTAGTGTGTGCCCGTCTGTT
GTGTGACTCTGGTAACTAGAGATCCCTCAGACCCTTTTAGTCAGTGTGGAAAATCTCTAGCAGTGGCGCC
CGAACAGGGACTTGAAAGCGAAAGGGAAACCAGAGGAGCTCTCTCGACGCAGGACTCGGCTTGCTGAAGC
GCGCACGGCAAGAGGCGAGGGGCGGCGACTGGTGAGTACGCCAAAAATTTTGACTAGCGGAGGCTAGAAG
GAGAGAGATGGGTGCGAGAGCGTCAGTATTAAGCGGGGGAGAATTAGATCGCGATGGGAAAAAATTCGGT
TAAGGCCAGGGGGAAAGAAAAAATATAAATTAAAACATATAGTATGGGCAAGCAGGGAGCTAGAACGATT
CGCAGTTAATCCTGGCCTGTTAGAAACATCAGAAGGCTGTAGACAAATACTGGGACAGCTACAACCATCC
CTTCAGACAGGATCAGAAGAACTTAGATCATTATATAATACAGTAGCAACCCTCTATTGTGTGCATCAAA
GGATAGAGATAAAAGACACCAAGGAAGCTTTAGACAAGATAGAGGAAGAGCAAAACAAAAGTAAGACCAC
CGCACAGCAAGCGGCCGCTGATCTTCAGACCTGGAGGAGGAGATATGAGGGACAATTGGAGAAGTGAATT
ATATAAATATAAAGTAGTAAAAATTGAACCATTAGGAGTAGCACCCACCAAGGCAAAGAGAAGAGTGGTG
CAGAGAGAAAAAAGAGCAGTGGGAATAGGAGCTTTGTTCCTTGGGTTCTTGGGAGCAGCAGGAAGCACTA
TGGGCGCAGCGTCAATGACGCTGACGGTACAGGCCAGACAATTATTGTCTGGTATAGTGCAGCAGCAGAA
CAATTTGCTGAGGGCTATTGAGGCGCAACAGCATCTGTTGCAACTCACAGTCTGGGGCATCAAGCAGCTC
CAGGCAAGAATCCTGGCTGTGGAAAGATACCTAAAGGATCAACAGCTCCTGGGGATTTGGGGTTGCTCTG
GAAAACTCATTTGCACCACTGCTGTGCCTTGGAATGCTAGTTGGAGTAATAAATCTCTGGAACAGATTTG
GAATCACACGACCTGGATGGAGTGGGACAGAGAAATTAACAATTACACAAGCTTAATACACTCCTTAATT
GAAGAATCGCAAAACCAGCAAGAAAAGAATGAACAAGAATTATTGGAATTAGATAAATGGGCAAGTTTGT
GGAATTGGTTTAACATAACAAATTGGCTGTGGTATATAAAATTATTCATAATGATAGTAGGAGGCTTGGT
AGGTTTAAGAATAGTTTTTGCTGTACTTTCTATAGTGAATAGAGTTAGGCAGGGATATTCACCATTATCG
TTTCAGACCCACCTCCCAACCCCGAGGGGACCCATGCATTGCATCTCAATTAGTCAGCAACCAGGTGTGG
AAAGTCCCCAGGCTCCCCAGCAGGCAGAAGTATGCAAAGCATGCGTCTCAATTAGTCAGCAACCATAGTC
CCGCCCCTAACTCCGCCCATCCCGCCCCTAACTCCGCCCAGTTCCGCCCATTCTCCGCCCCATGGCTGAC
TAATTTTTTTTATTTATGCAGAGGCCGAGGCCGCCTCGGCCTCTGAGCTATTCCAGAAGTAGTGAGGAGG
CTTTTTTGGAGGCCTAGGCTTTTGCAAAAAGCTTTCTAGAGGTACCACCGGAGCTTACCATGACCGAGTA
CAAGCCCACGGTGCGCCTCGCCACCCGCGACGACGTCCCCAGGGCCGTACGCACCCTCGCCGCCGCGTTC
GCCGACTACCCCGCCACGCGCCACACCGTCGATCCGGACCGCCACATCGAGCGGGTCACCGAGCTGCAAG
AACTCTTCCTCACGCGCGTCGGGCTCGACATCGGCAAGGTGTGGGTCGCGGACGACGGCGCCGCCGTGGC
GGTCTGGACCACGCCGGAGAGCGTCGAAGCGGGGGCGGTGTTCGCCGAGATCGGCCCGCGCATGGCCGAG
TTGAGCGGTTCCCGGCTGGCCGCGCAGCAACAGATGGAAGGCCTCCTGGCGCCGCACCGGCCCAAGGAGC
CCGCGTGGTTCCTGGCCACCGTCGGCGTCTCGCCCGACCACCAGGGCAAGGGTCTGGGCAGCGCCGTCGT
GCTCCCCGGAGTGGAGGCGGCCGAGCGCGCCGGGGTGCCCGCCTTCCTGGAGACCTCCGCGCCCCGCAAC
CTCCCCTTCTACGAGCGGCTCGGCTTCACCGTCACCGCCGACGTCGAGGTGCCCGAAGGACCGCGCACCT
GGTGCATGACCCGCAAGCCCGGTGCCAGTTAACGAATTCTAGATCTTGAGACAAATGGCAGTATTCATCC
ACAATTTTAAAAGAAAAGGGGGGATTGGGGGGTACAGTGCAGGGGAAAGAATAGTAGACATAATAGCAAC
AGACATACAAACTAAAGAATTACAAAAACAAATTACAAAAATTCAAAATTTTCGGGTTTATTACAGGGAC
AGCAGAGATCCACTTTGGCGCCGGCTCGAGGCCTGCAGGTGCAAAGATGGATAAAGTTTTAAACAGAGAG
GAATCTTTGCAGCTAATGGACCTTCTAGGTCTTGAAAGGAGTGGGAATTGGCTCCGGTGCCCGTCAGTGG
GCAGAGCGCACATCGCCCACAGTCCCCGAGAAGTTGGGGGGAGGGGTCGGCAATTGAACCGGTGCCTAGA
GAAGGTGGCGCGGGGTAAACTGGGAAAGTGATGTCGTGTACTGGCTCCGCCTTTTTCCCGAGGGTGGGGG
AGAACCGTATATAAGTGCAGTAGTCGCCGTGAACGTTCTTTTTCGCAACGGGTTTGCCGCCAGAACACAG
GTAAGTGCCGTGTGTGGTTCCCGCGGGCCTGGCCTCTTTACGGGTTATGGCCCTTGCGTGCCTTGAATTA
CTTCCACCTGGCTGCAGTACGTGATTCTTGATCCCGAGCTTCGGGTTGGAAGTGGGTGGGAGAGTTCGAG
GCCTTGCGCTTAAGGAGCCCCTTCGCCTCGTGCTTGAGTTGAGGCCTGGCCTGGGCGCTGGGGCCGCCGC
GTGCGAATCTGGTGGCACCTTCGCGCCTGTCTCGCTGCTTTCGATAAGTCTCTAGCCATTTAAAATTTTT
GATGACCTGCTGCGACGCTTTTTTTCTGGCAAGATAGTCTTGTAAATGCGGGCCAAGATCTGCACACTGG
TATTTCGGTTTTTGGGGCCGCGGGCGGCGACGGGGCCCGTGCGTCCCAGCGCACATGTTCGGCGAGGCGG
GGCCTGCGAGCGCGGCCACCGAGAATCGGACGGGGGTAGTCTCAAGCTGGCCGGCCTGCTCTGGTGCCTG
GCCTCGCGCCGCCGTGTATCGCCCCGCCCTGGGCGGCAAGGCTGGCCCGGTCGGCACCAGTTGCGTGAGC
GGAAAGATGGCCGCTTCCCGGCCCTGCTGCAGGGAGCTCAAAATGGAGGACGCGGCGCTCGGGAGAGCGG
GCGGGTGAGTCACCCACACAAAGGAAAAGGGCCTTTCCGTCCTCAGCCGTCGCTTCATGTGACTCCACGG
AGTACCGGGCGCCGTCCAGGCACCTCGATTAGTTCTCGAGCTTTTGGAGTACGTCGTCTTTAGGTTGGGG
GGAGGGGTTTTATGCGATGGAGTTTCCCCACACTGAGTGGGTGGAGACTGAAGTTAGGCCAGCTTGGCAC
TTGATGTAATTCTCCTTGGAATTTGCCCTTTTTGAGTTTGGATCTTGGTTCATTCTCAAGCCTCAGACAG
TGGTTCAAAGTTTTTTTCTTCCATTTCAGGTGTCGTGAGGCTAGCATCGATTGATCAACAAGTTTGTACA
AAAAAGTTGGCATGATGGACTTGGAGCTGCCGCCGCCGGGACTCCCGTCCCAGCAGGACATGGATTTGAT
TGACATACTTTGGAGGCAAGATATAGATCTTGGAGTAAGTCGAGAAGTATTTGACTTCAGTCAGCGACGG
AAAGAGTATGAGCTGGAAAAACAGAAAAAACTTGAAAAGGAAAGACAAGAACAACTCCAAAAGGAGCAAG
AGAAAGCCTTTTTCGCTCAGTTACAACTAGATGAAGAGACAGGTGAATTTCTCCCAATTCAGCCAGCCCA
GCACATCCAGTCAGAAACCAGTGGATCTGCCAACTACTCCCAGGTTGCCCACATTCCCAAATCAGATGCT
TTGTACTTTGATGACTGCATGCAGCTTTTGGCGCAGACATTCCCGTTTGTAGATGACAATGAGGTTTCTT
CGGCTACGTTTCAGTCACTTGTTCCTGATATTCCCGGTCACATCGAGAGCCCAGTCTTCATTGCTACTAA
TCAGGCTCAGTCACCTGAAACTTCTGTTGCTCAGGTAGCCCCTGTTGATTTAGACGGTATGCAACAGGAC
ATTGAGCAAGTTTGGGAGGAGCTATTATCCATTCCTGAGTTACAGTGTCTTAATATTGAAAATGACAAGC
TGGTTGAGACTACCATGGTTCCAAGTCCAGAAGCCAAACTGACAGAAGTTGACAATTATCATTTTTACTC
ATCTATACCCTCAATGGAAAAAGAAGTAGGTAACTGTAGTCCACATTTTCTTAATGCTTTTGAGGATTCC
TTCAGCAGCATCCTCTCCACAGAAGACCCCAACCAGTTGACAGTGAACTCATTAAATTCAGATGCCACAG
TCAACACAGATTTTGGTGATGAATTTTATTCTGCTTTCATAGCTGAGCCCAGTATCAGCAACAGCATGCC
CTCACCTGCTACTTTAAGCCATTCACTCTCTGAACTTCTAAATGGGCCCATTGATGTTTCTGATCTATCA
CTTTGCAAAGCTTTCAACCAAAACCACCCTGAAAGCACAGCAGAATTCAATGATTCTGACTCCGGCATTT
CACTAAACACAAGTCCCAGTGTGGCATCACCAGAACACTCAGTGGAATCTTCCAGCTATGGAGACACACT
ACTTGGCCTCAGTGATTCTGAAGTGGAAGAGCTAGATAGTGCCCCTGGAAGTGTCAAACAGAATGGTCCT
AAAACACCAGTACATTCTTCTGGGGATATGGTACAACCCTTGTCACCATCTCAGGGGCAGAGCACTCACG
TGCATGATGCCCAATGTGAGAACACACCAGAGAAAGAATTGCCTGTAAGTCCTGGTCATCGGAAAACCCC
ATTCACAAAAGACAAACATTCAAGCCGCTTGGAGGCTCATCTCACAAGAGATGAACTTAGGGCAAAAGCT
CTCCATATCCCATTCCCTGTAGAAAAAATCATTAACCTCCCTGTTGTTGACTTCAACGAAATGATGTCCA
AAGAGCAGTTCAATGAAGCTCAACTTGCATTAATTCGGGATATACGTAGGAGGGGTAAGAATAAAGTGGC
TGCTCAGAATTGCAGAAAAAGAAAACTGGAAAATATAGTAGAACTAGAGCAAGATTTAGATCATTTGAAA
GATGAAAAAGAAAAATTGCTCAAAGAAAAAGGAGAAAATGACAAAAGCCTTCACCTACTGAAAAAACAAC
TCAGCACCTTATATCTCGAAGTTTTCAGCATGCTACGTGATGAAGATGGAAAACCTTATTCTCCTAGTGA
ATACTCCCTGCAGCAAACAAGAGATGGCAATGTTTTCCTTGTTCCCAAAAGTAAGAAGCCAGATGTTAAG
AAAAACTACCCAACTTTCTTGTACAAAGTGGTTGATATCGGTAAGCCTATCCCTAACCCTCTCCTCGGTC
TCGATTCTACGTAGTAATGAACTAGTCCGTAACTTGAAAGTATTTCGATTTCTTGGCTTTATATATCTTG
TGGAAAGGACGAGTGAATTTATGTCTCTATTTATTGACGCGTTAAGTCGACAATCAACCTCTGGATTACA
AAATTTGTGAAAGATTGACTGGTATTCTTAACTATGTTGCTCCTTTTACGCTATGTGGATACGCTGCTTT
AATGCCTTTGTATCATGCTATTGCTTCCCGTATGGCTTTCATTTTCTCCTCCTTGTATAAATCCTGGTTG
CTGTCTCTTTATGAGGAGTTGTGGCCCGTTGTCAGGCAACGTGGCGTGGTGTGCACTGTGTTTGCTGACG
CAACCCCCACTGGTTGGGGCATTGCCACCACCTGTCAGCTCCTTTCCGGGACTTTCGCTTTCCCCCTCCC
TATTGCCACGGCGGAACTCATCGCCGCCTGCCTTGCCCGCTGCTGGACAGGGGCTCGGCTGTTGGGCACT
GACAATTCCGTGGTGTTGTCGGGGAAATCATCGTCCTTTCCTTGGCTGCTCGCCTGTGTTGCCACCTGGA
TTCTGCGCGGGACGTCCTTCTGCTACGTCCCTTCGGCCCTCAATCCAGCGGACCTTCCTTCCCGCGGCCT
GCTGCCGGCTCTGCGGCCTCTTCCGCGTCTTCGCCTTCGCCCTCAGACGAGTCGGATCTCCCTTTGGGCC
GCCTCCCCGCGTCGACTTTAAGACCAATGACTTACAAGGCAGCTGTAGATCTTAGCCACTTTTTAAAAGA
AAAGGGGGGACTGGAAGGGCTAATTCACTCCCAACGAAGACAAGATCTGCTTTTTGCTTGTACTGGGTCT
CTCTGGTTAGACCAGATCTGAGCCTGGGAGCTCTCTGGCTAACTAGGGAACCCACTGCTTAAGCCTCAAT
AAAGCTTGCCTTGAGTGCTTCAAGTAGTGTGTGCCCGTCTGTTGTGTGACTCTGGTAACTAGAGATCCCT
CAGACCCTTTTAGTCAGTGTGGAAAATCTCTAGCAGTACGTATAGTAGTTCATGTCATCTTATTATTCAG
TATTTATAACTTGCAAAGAAATGAATATCAGAGAGTGAGAGGAACTTGTTTATTGCAGCTTATAATGGTT
ACAAATAAAGCAATAGCATCACAAATTTCACAAATAAAGCATTTTTTTCACTGCATTCTAGTTGTGGTTT
GTCCAAACTCATCAATGTATCTTATCATGTCTGGCTCTAGCTATCCCGCCCCTAACTCCGCCCATCCCGC
CCCTAACTCCGCCCAGTTCCGCCCATTCTCCGCCCCATGGCTGACTAATTTTTTTTATTTATGCAGAGGC
CGAGGCCGCCTCGGCCTCTGAGCTATTCCAGAAGTAGTGAGGAGGCTTTTTTGGAGGCCTAGGGACGTAC
CCAATTCGCCCTATAGTGAGTCGTATTACGCGCGCTCACTGGCCGTCGTTTTACAACGTCGTGACTGGGA
AAACCCTGGCGTTACCCAACTTAATCGCCTTGCAGCACATCCCCCTTTCGCCAGCTGGCGTAATAGCGAA
GAGGCCCGCACCGATCGCCCTTCCCAACAGTTGCGCAGCCTGAATGGCGAATGGG
[124 nt withheld, positions 7616-7739]
C
[91 nt withheld, positions 7741-7831]
A
[49 nt withheld, positions 7833-7881]
CCTTTGACGTTGGAGTCCACGTTCTTT
[37 nt withheld, positions 7909-7945]
ACCCTATCTCGGTCTATTCTTTTGATTTATAAGGGATTTTGCCGATTTCGGCCTATTGGTTAAAAAATGA
GCTGATTTAACAAAAATTTAACGCGAATTTTAACAAAATATTAACGCTTACAATTTAGGTGGCACTTTTC
GGGGAAATGTGCGCGGAACCCCTATTTGTTTATTTTTCTAAATACATTCAAATATGTATCCGCTCATGAG
ACAATAACCCTGATAAATGCTTCAATAATATTGAAAAAGGAAGAGTATGAGTATTCAACATTTCCGTGTC
GCCCTTATTCCCTTTTTTGCGGCATTTTGCCTTCCTGTTTTTGCTCACCCAGAAACGCTGGTGAAAGTAA
AAGATGCTGAAGATCAGTTGGGTGCACGAGTGGGTTACATCGAACTGGATCTCAACAGCGGTAAGATCCT
TGAGAGTTTTCGCCCCGAAGAACGTTTTCCAATGATGAGCACTTTTAAAGTTCTGCTATGTGGCGCGGTA
TTATCCCGTATTGACGCCGGGCAAGAGCAACTCGGTCGCCGCATACACTATTCTCAGAATGACTTGGTTG
AGTACTCACCAGTCACAGAAAAGCATCTTACGGATGGCATGACAGTAAGAGAATTATGCAGTGCTGCCAT
AACCATGAGTGATAACACTGCGGCCAACTTACTTCTGACAACGATCGGAGGACCGAAGGAGCTAACCGCT
TTTTTGCACAACATGGGGGATCATGTAACTCGCCTTGATCGTTGGGAACCGGAGCTGAATGAAGCCATAC
CAAACGACGAGCGTGACACCACGATGCCTGTAGCAATGGCAACAACGTTGCGCAAACTATTAACTGGCGA
ACTACTTACTCTAGCTTCCCGGCAACAATTAATAGACTGGATGGAGGCGGATAAAGTTGCAGGACCACTT
CTGCGCTCGGCCCTTCCGGCTGGCTGGTTTATTGCTGATAAATCTGGAGCCGGTGAGCGTGGGTCTCGCG
GTATCATTGCAGCACTGGGGCCAGATGGTAAGCCCTCCCGTATCGTAGTTATCTACACGACGGGGAGTCA
GGCAACTATGGATGAACGAAATAGACAGATCGCTGAGATAGGTGCCTCACTGATTAAGCATTGGTAACTG
TCAGACCAAGTTTACTCATATATACTTTAGATTGATTTAAAACTTCATTTTTAATTTAAAAGGATCTAGG
TGAAGATCCTTTTTGATAATCTCATGACCAAAATCCCTTAACGTGAGTTTTCGTTCCACTGAGCGTCAGA
CCCCGTAGAAAAGATCAAAGGATCTTCTTGAGATCCTTTTTTTCTGCGCGTAATCTGCTGCTTGCAAACA
AAAAAACCACCGCTACCAGCGGTGGTTTGTTTGCCGGATCAAGAGCTACCAACTCTTTTTCCGAAGGTAA
CTGGCTTCAGCAGAGCGCAGATACCAAATACTGTTCTTCTAGTGTAGCCGTAGTTAGGCCACCACTTCAA
GAACTCTGTAGCACCGCCTACATACCTCGCTCTGCTAATCCTGTTACCAGTGGCTGCTGCCAGTGGCGAT
AAGTCGTGTCTTACCGGGTTGGACTCAAGACGATAGTTACCGGATAAGGCGCAGCGGTCGGGCTGAACGG
GGGGTTCGTGCACACAGCCCAGCTTGGAGCGAACGACCTACACCGAACTGAGATACCTACAGCGTGAGCT
ATGAGAAAGCGCCACGCTTCCCGAAGGGAGAAAGGCGGACAGGTATCCGGTAAGCGGCAGGGTCGGAACA
GGAGAGCGCACGAGGGAGCTTCCAGGGGGAAACGCCTGGTATCTTTATAGTCCTGTCGGGTTTCGCCACC
TCTGACTTGAGCGTCGATTTTTGTGATGCTCGTCAGGGGGGCGGAGCCTATGGAAAAACGCCAGCAACGC
GGCCTTTTTACGGTTCCTGGCCTTTTGCTGGCCTTTTGCTCACATGTTCTTTCCTGCGTTATCCCCTGAT
TCTGTGGATAACCGTATTACCGCCTTTGAGTGAGCTGATACCGCTCGCCGCAGCCGAACGACCGAGCGCA
GCGAGTCAGTGAGCGAGGAAGCGGAAGAGCGCCCAATACGCAAACCGCCTCTCCCCGCGCGTTGGCCGAT
TCATTAATGCAGCTGGCACGACAGGTTTCCCGACTGGAAAGCGGGCAGTGAGCGCAACGCAATTAATGTG
AGTTAGCTCACTCATTAGGCACCCCAGGCTTTACACTTTATGCTTCCGGCTCGTATGTTGTGTGGAATTG
TGAGCGGATAACAATTTCACACAGGAAACAGCTATGACCATGATTACGCCAAGCGCGCAATTAACCCTCA
CTAAAGGGAACAAAAGCTGGAGCTGCAAGC
