>Addgene plasmid #144894 | TFORF3418 | depositor partial sequence | sequence record 286797 | Insert
ATCGATTGATCAACAAGTTTGTACAAAAAAGTTGGCATGATGGACTTGGAGCTGCCGCCGCCGGGACTCC
CGTCCCAGCAGGACATGGATTTGATTGACATACTTTGGAGGCAAGATATAGATCTTGGAGTAAGTCGAGA
AGTATTTGACTTCAGTCAGCGACGGAAAGAGTATGAGCTGGAAAAACAGAAAAAACTTGAAAAGGAAAGA
CAAGAACAACTCCAAAAGGAGCAAGAGAAAGCCTTTTTCGCTCAGTTACAACTAGATGAAGAGACAGGTG
AATTTCTCCCAATTCAGCCAGCCCAGCACATCCAGTCAGAAACCAGTGGATCTGCCAACTACTCCCAGGT
TGCCCACATTCCCAAATCAGATGCTTTGTACTTTGATGACTGCATGCAGCTTTTGGCGCAGACATTCCCG
TTTGTAGATGACAATGAGGTTTCTTCGGCTACGTTTCAGTCACTTGTTCCTGATATTCCCGGTCACATCG
AGAGCCCAGTCTTCATTGCTACTAATCAGGCTCAGTCACCTGAAACTTCTGTTGCTCAGGTAGCCCCTGT
TGATTTAGACGGTATGCAACAGGACATTGAGCAAGTTTGGGAGGAGCTATTATCCATTCCTGAGTTACAG
TGTCTTAATATTGAAAATGACAAGCTGGTTGAGACTACCATGGTTCCAAGTCCAGAAGCCAAACTGACAG
AAGTTGACAATTATCATTTTTACTCATCTATACCCTCAATGGAAAAAGAAGTAGGTAACTGTAGTCCACA
TTTTCTTAATGCTTTTGAGGATTCCTTCAGCAGCATCCTCTCCACAGAAGACCCCAACCAGTTGACAGTG
AACTCATTAAATTCAGATGCCACAGTCAACACAGATTTTGGTGATGAATTTTATTCTGCTTTCATAGCTG
AGCCCAGTATCAGCAACAGCATGCCCTCACCTGCTACTTTAAGCCATTCACTCTCTGAACTTCTAAATGG
GCCCATTGATGTTTCTGATCTATCACTTTGCAAAGCTTTCAACCAAAACCACCCTGAAAGCACAGCAGAA
TTCAATGATTCTGACTCCGGCATTTCACTAAACACAAGTCCCAGTGTGGCATCACCAGAACACTCAGTGG
AATCTTCCAGCTATGGAGACACACTACTTGGCCTCAGTGATTCTGAAGTGGAAGAGCTAGATAGTGCCCC
TGGAAGTGTCAAACAGAATGGTCCTAAAACACCAGTACATTCTTCTGGGGATATGGTACAACCCTTGTCA
CCATCTCAGGGGCAGAGCACTCACGTGCATGATGCCCAATGTGAGAACACACCAGAGAAAGAATTGCCTG
TAAGTCCTGGTCATCGGAAAACCCCATTCACAAAAGACAAACATTCAAGCCGCTTGGAGGCTCATCTCAC
AAGAGATGAACTTAGGGCAAAAGCTCTCCATATCCCATTCCCTGTAGAAAAAATCATTAACCTCCCTGTT
GTTGACTTCAACGAAATGATGTCCAAAGAGCAGTTCAATGAAGCTCAACTTGCATTAATTCGGGATATAC
GTAGGAGGGGTAAGAATAAAGTGGCTGCTCAGAATTGCAGAAAAAGAAAACTGGAAAATATAGTAGAACT
AGAGCAAGATTTAGATCATTTGAAAGATGAAAAAGAAAAATTGCTCAAAGAAAAAGGAGAAAATGACAAA
AGCCTTCACCTACTGAAAAAACAACTCAGCACCTTATATCTCGAAGTTTTCAGCATGCTACGTGATGAAG
ATGGAAAACCTTATTCTCCTAGTGAATACTCCCTGCAGCAAACAAGAGATGGCAATGTTTTCCTTGTTCC
CAAAAGTAAGAAGCCAGATGTTAAGAAAAACTACCCAACTTTCTTGTACAAAGTGGTTGATATCGGTAAG
CCTATCCCTAACCCTCTCCTCGGTCTCGATTCTACGTAGTAATGAACTAGTCCGTAACTTGAAAGTATTT
CGATTTCTTGGCTTTATATATCTTGTGGAAAGGACGAGTGAATTTATGTCTCTATTTATTG
