>Addgene plasmid #144894 | TFORF3418 | depositor partial sequence | sequence record 286798 | Barcode
GTGAATTTATGTCTCTATTTATTG
